Addgene plasmid #236417: pH-EF1α-DualPE
Purpose: For plant prime editing including large DNA fragment editing in Solanum lycopersicum or other dicotyledons
Depositing lab: Zong Yuan. Depositing organization: China Agricultural University. Publication: Precise deletion, replacement and inversion of large DNA fragments in plants using dual prime editing. Zhao Y, Huang Z, Zhou X, Teng W, Liu Z, Wang W, Tang S, Liu Y, Liu J, Wang W, Chai L, Zhang N, Guo W, Liu J, Ni Z, Sun Q, Wang Y, Zong Y. Nat Plants. 2025 Feb;11(2):191-205. doi: 10.1038/s41477-024-01898-3. Epub 2025 Jan 13. PubMed 39805934.
Backbone
  Vector backbone: pH-2×35S-DualPE
  Vector type: Plant Expression, CRISPR
  Selectable markers: Hygromycin
Growth in bacteria
  Bacterial resistance: Kanamycin, 50 μg/mL
  Growth temperature: 37°C
  Growth strain: DH5alpha
  Copy number: Unknown
Gene/Insert
  Gene/Insert name: EF1α promoter
  Species: Solanum lycopersicum L.
  Insert size (bp): 1582
Terms and licenses: Academic/Nonprofit Terms; Industry Terms: Not Available to Industry
How to cite: pH-EF1α-DualPE was a gift from Zong Yuan (Addgene plasmid # 236417 ; http://n2t.net/addgene:236417 ; RRID:Addgene_236417)
