[The description below was written by a language model from this plasmid's Addgene catalogue record and pLannotate feature annotations shown in this document.]
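Description:
pH-EF1α-DualPE is an 18.6 kb binary T-DNA vector for plant prime editing, derived from pH-2×35S-DualPE and intended for tomato (Solanum lycopersicum) and other dicotyledons, including edits to large DNA fragments. The backbone carries a ColE1/pUC-type origin with the pBR322 bom region for propagation in E. coli. It also carries the pVS1 oriV, RepA and StaA functions, which support replication and stable maintenance in Agrobacterium. Bacterial selection is by kanamycin (aphA-3). Nopaline-type right and left border repeats define the region transferred to the plant genome.

The recorded insert is a 1,582 bp EF1α promoter from tomato. The backbone name suggests it replaces a 2×35S promoter, though the record does not say so outright. The automated annotation does not label this promoter, but an unannotated gap of suitable size lies directly upstream of the editor coding region. That region contains Csy4 (Cas6f, a Pseudomonas aeruginosa endoribonuclease that processes CRISPR transcripts), then Streptococcus pyogenes Cas9, then a Moloney murine leukaemia virus pol fragment corresponding to the reverse transcriptase of a prime editor. It ends at the pea rbcS-E9 terminator. The record does not state the Cas9 nickase mutation, the linkers, or how Csy4 is separated from the editor.

Near the right border, a partial Cas9 guide scaffold followed by a CaMV poly(A) signal indicates a guide RNA cassette, whose promoter is not annotated. Csy4 presumably excises the individual pegRNAs from a longer transcript, which suits the paired-pegRNA design implied by "DualPE". An enhanced CaMV 35S promoter driving hygromycin phosphotransferase with a CaMV poly(A) signal allows selection of transformed plant tissue. The associated work used dual prime editing for precise deletion, replacement and inversion of large fragments.
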