Features (pLannotate 1.2.2; 23 found; start..end, strand, type, name):
      2..590     +  rep_origin     ori: high-copy-number ColE1/pMB1/pBR322/pUC origin of replication
    776..916     -  misc_feature   bom: basis of mobility region from pBR322
   1018..1057    -  CDS            rop (fragment): Rop protein, which maintains plasmids at low copy number; rop
   1260..1454    -  rep_origin     pVS1 oriV: origin of replication for the Pseudomonas plasmid pVS1 (Heeb et al., 2000)
   1520..2593    -  CDS            pVS1 RepA: replication protein from the Pseudomonas plasmid pVS1 (Heeb et al., 2000)
   3022..3651    -  CDS            pVS1 StaA: stability protein from the Pseudomonas plasmid pVS1 (Heeb et al., 2000)
   4211..4612    -  CDS            Y4CG_SINFN (fragment): Protein inferred from homology: Swiss-Prot protein existence level 3. From Sinorhizobium fredii (strain NBRC 101917 / NGR234).
   4952..4976    -  misc_feature   RB T-DNA repeat: right border repeat from nopaline C58 T-DNA
   5514..5581    +  misc_RNA       tracrRNA (fragment): trans-activating CRISPR RNA for the Streptococcus pyogenes CRISPR/Cas9 system
   5661..5835    +  polyA_signal   CaMV poly(A) signal: cauliflower mosaic virus polyadenylation signal
   7430..7990    +  CDS            cas6f: CAS6_PSEAB - Also known as csy4. Experimental evidence at protein level: Swiss-Prot protein existence level 1. CRISPR (clustered regularly interspaced short palindromic repeat) is an adaptive immune system that provides protection against mobile genetic elements (viruses, transposable elements and conjugative plasmids). CRISPR clusters contain sequences complementary to antecedent mobile elements and target invading nucleic acids. CRISPR clusters are transcribed and processed into CRISPR RNA (crRNA). Processes pre-crRNA into individual crRNA units. Absolutely required for crRNA production or s
   8147..12247   +  CDS            cas9: CAS9_STRP1 - Also known as csn1 From Streptococcus pyogenes serotype M1.
  12308..14140   +  CDS            gag-pol (fragment): POL_MLVMS - Experimental evidence at protein level: Swiss-Prot protein existence level 1. [Integrase]: Catalyzes viral DNA integration into the host chromosome, by performing a series of DNA cutting and joining reactions. This enzyme activity takes place after virion entry into a cell and reverse transcription of the RNA genome in dsDNA. The first step in the integration process is 3' processing. This step requires a complex comprising the viral genome, matrix protein and integrase. This complex is called the pre-integration complex (PIC). The integrase protein removes 2 nucleotides from each
  14248..14880   +  terminator     E9 terminator: terminator and polyadenylation signal from the pea rbcS-E9 gene
  14917..14939   -  protein_bind   lac operator (fragment): The lac repressor binds to the lac operator to inhibit transcription in E. coli. This inhibition can be relieved by adding lactose or isopropyl-β-D-thiogalactopyranoside (IPTG). lac repressor encoded by lacI
  14943..14973   -  promoter       lac promoter: promoter for the E. coli lac operon
  14988..15009   -  protein_bind   CAP binding site: CAP binding activates transcription in the presence of cAMP. E. coli catabolite activator protein
  15022..15110   -  CDS            lacI (fragment): lac repressor; lacI; The lac repressor binds to the lac operator to inhibit transcription in E. coli. This inhibition can be relieved by adding lactose or isopropyl-β-D-thiogalactopyranoside (IPTG).
  15200..15876   +  promoter       CaMV 35S promoter (enhanced): cauliflower mosaic virus 35S promoter with a duplicated enhancer region
  15943..16968   +  CDS            HygR: hygromycin B phosphotransferase confers resistance to hygromycin
  17009..17183   +  polyA_signal   CaMV poly(A) signal: cauliflower mosaic virus polyadenylation signal
  17261..17285   -  misc_feature   LB T-DNA repeat: left border repeat from nopaline C58 T-DNA
  17710..18504   +  CDS            KanR: aminoglycoside phosphotransferase; aphA-3; confers resistance to kanamycin
>Addgene plasmid #236417 | pH-EF1α-DualPE | addgene full sequence | sequence record 488644 | Addgene NGS Result
CTTGAGATCCTTTTTTTCTGCGCGTAATCTGCTGCTTGCAAACAAAAAAACCACCGCTACCAGCGGTGGT
TTGTTTGCCGGATCAAGAGCTACCAACTCTTTTTCCGAAGGTAACTGGCTTCAGCAGAGCGCAGATACCA
AATACTGTCCTTCTAGTGTAGCCGTAGTTAGGCCACCACTTCAAGAACTCTGTAGCACCGCCTACATACC
TCGCTCTGCTAATCCTGTTACCAGTGGCTGCTGCCAGTGGCGATAAGTCGTGTCTTACCGGGTTGGACTC
AAGACGATAGTTACCGGATAAGGCGCAGCGGTCGGGCTGAACGGGGGGTTCGTGCACACAGCCCAGCTTG
GAGCGAACGACCTACACCGAACTGAGATACCTACAGCGTGAGCTATGAGAAAGCGCCACGCTTCCCGAAG
GGAGAAAGGCGGACAGGTATCCGGTAAGCGGCAGGGTCGGAACAGGAGAGCGCACGAGGGAGCTTCCAGG
GGGAAACGCCTGGTATCTTTATAGTCCTGTCGGGTTTCGCCACCTCTGACTTGAGCGTCGATTTTTGTGA
TGCTCGTCAGGGGGGCGGAGCCTATGGAAAAACGCCAGCAACGCGGCCTTTTTACGGTTCCTGGCCTTTT
GCTGGCCTTTTGCTCACATGTTCTTTCCTGCGTTATCCCCTGATTCTGTGGATAACCGTATTACCGCCTT
TGAGTGAGCTGATACCGCTCGCCGCAGCCGAACGACCGAGCGCAGCGAGTCAGTGAGCGAGGAAGCGGAA
GAGCGCCTGATGCGGTATTTTCTCCTTACGCATCTGTGCGGTATTTCACACCGCATATGGTGCACTCTCA
GTACAATCTGCTCTGATGCCGCATAGTTAAGCCAGTATACACTCCGCTATCGCTACGTGACTGGGTCATG
GCTGCGCCCCGACACCCGCCAACACCCGCTGACGCGCCCTGACGGGCTTGTCTGCTCCCGGCATCCGCTT
ACAGACAAGCTGTGACCGTCTCCGGGAGCTGCATGTGTCAGAGGTTTTCACCGTCATCACCGAAACGCGC
GAGGCAGGGTGCCTTGATGTGGGCGCCGGCGGTCGAGTGGCGACGGCGCGGCTTGTCCGCGCCCTGGTAG
ATTGCCTGGCCGTAGGCCAGCCATTTTTGAGCGGCCAGCGGCCGCGATAGGCCGACGCGAAGCGGCGGGG
CGTAGGGAGCGCAGCGACCGAAGGGTAGGCGCTTTTTGCAGCTCTTCGGCTGTGCGCTGGCCAGACAGTT
ATGCACAGGCCAGGCGGGTTTTAAGAGTTTTAATAAGTTTTAAAGAGTTTTAGGCGGAAAAATCGCCTTT
TTTCTCTTTTATATCAGTCACTTACATGTGTGACCGGTTCCCAATGTACGGCTTTGGGTTCCCAATGTAC
GGGTTCCGGTTCCCAATGTACGGCTTTGGGTTCCCAATGTACGTGCTATCCACAGGAAACAGACCTTTTC
GACCTTTTTCCCCTGCTAGGGCAATTTGCCCTAGCATCTGCTCCGTACATTAGGAACCGGCGGATGCTTC
GCCCTCGATCAGGTTGCGGTAGCGCATGACTAGGATCGGGCCAGCCTGCCCCGCCTCCTCCTTCAAATCG
TACTCCGGCAGGTCATTTGACCCGATCAGCTTGCGCACGGTGAAACAGAACTTCTTGAACTCTCCGGCGC
TGCCACTGCGTTCGTAGATCGTCTTGAACAACCATCTGGCTTCTGCCTTGCCTGCGGCGCGGCGTGCCAG
GCGGTAGAGAAAACGGCCGATGCCGGGATCGATCAAAAAGTAATCGGGGTGAACCGTCAGCACGTCCGGG
TTCTTGCCTTCTGTGATCTCGCGGTACATCCAATCAGCTAGCTCGATCTCGATGTACTCCGGCCGCCCGG
TTTCGCTCTTTACGATCTTGTAGCGGCTAATCAAGGCTTCACCCTCGGATACCGTCACCAGGCGGCCGTT
CTTGGCCTTCTTCGTACGCTGCATGGCAACGTGCGTGGTGTTTAACCGAATGCAGGTTTCTACCAGGTCG
TCTTTCTGCTTTCCGCCATCGGCTCGCCGGCAGAACTTGAGTACGTCCGCAACGTGTGGACGGAACACGC
GGCCGGGCTTGTCTCCCTTCCCTTCCCGGTATCGGTTCATGGATTCGGTTAGATGGGAAACCGCCATCAG
TACCAGGTCGTAATCCCACACACTGGCCATGCCGGCCGGCCCTGCGGAAACCTCTACGTGCCCGTCTGGA
AGCTCGTAGCGGATCACCTCGCCAGCTCGTCGGTCACGCTTCGACAGACGGAAAACGGCCACGTCCATGA
TGCTGCGACTATCGCGGGTGCCCACGTCATAGAGCATCGGAACGAAAAAATCTGGTTGCTCGTCGCCCTT
GGGCGGCTTCCTAATCGACGGCGCACCGGCTGCCGGCGGTTGCCGGGATTCTTTGCGGATTCGATCAGCG
GCCGCTTGCCACGATTCACCGGGGCGTGCTTCTGCCTCGATGCGTTGCCGCTGGGCGGCCTGCGCGGCCT
TCAACTTCTCCACCAGGTCATCACCCAGCGCCGCGCCGATTTGTACCGGGCCGGATGGTTTGCGACCGCT
CACGCCGATTCCTCGGGCTTGGGGGTTCCAGTGCCATTGCAGGGCCGGCAGGCAACCCAGCCGCTTACGC
CTGGCCAACCGCCCGTTCCTCCACACATGGGGCATTCCACGGCGTCGGTGCCTGGTTGTTCTTGATTTTC
CATGCCGCCTCCTTTAGCCGCTAAAATTCATCTACTCATTTATTCATTTGCTCATTTACTCTGGTAGCTG
CGCGATGTATTCAGATAGCAGCTCGGTAATGGTCTTGCCTTGGCGTACCGCGTACATCTTCAGCTTGGTG
TGATCCTCCGCCGGCAACTGAAAGTTGACCCGCTTCATGGCTGGCGTGTCTGCCAGGCTGGCCAACGTTG
CAGCCTTGCTGCTGCGTGCGCTCGGACGGCCGGCACTTAGCGTGTTTGTGCTTTTGCTCATTTTCTCTTT
ACCTCATTAACTCAAATGAGTTTTGATTTAATTTCAGCGGCCAGCGCCTGGACCTCGCGGGCAGCGTCGC
CCTCGGGTTCTGATTCAAGAACGGTTGTGCCGGCGGCGGCAGTGCCTGGGTAGCTCACGCGCTGCGTGAT
ACGGGACTCAAGAATGGGCAGCTCGTACCCGGCCAGCGCCTCGGCAACCTCACCGCCGATGCGCGTGCCT
TTGATCGCCCGCGACACGACAAAGGCCGCTTGTAGCCTTCCATCCGTGACCTCAATGCGCTGCTTAACCA
GCTCCACCAGGTCGGCGGTGGCCCATATGTCGTAAGGGCTTGGCTGCACCGGAATCAGCACGAAGTCGGC
TGCCTTGATCGCGGACACAGCCAAGTCCGCCGCCTGGGGCGCTCCGTCGATCACTACGAAGTCGCGCCGG
CCGATGGCCTTCACGTCGCGGTCAATCGTCGGGCGGTCGATGCCGACAACGGTTAGCGGTTGATCTTCCC
GCACGGCCGCCCAATCGCGGGCACTGCCCTGGGGATCGGAATCGACTAACAGAACATCGGCCCCGGCGAG
TTGCAGGGCGCGGGCTAGATGGGTTGCGATGGTCGTCTTGCCTGACCCGCCTTTCTGGTTAAGTACAGCG
ATAACCTTCATGCGTTCCCCTTGCGTATTTGTTTATTTACTCATCGCATCATATACGCAGCGACCGCATG
ACGCAAGCTGTTTTACTCAAATACACATCACCTTTTTAGACGGCGGCGCTCGGTTTCTTCAGCGGCCAAG
CTGGCCGGCCAGGCCGCCAGCTTGGCATCAGACAAACCGGCCAGGATTTCATGCAGCCGCACGGTTGAGA
CGTGCGTGGGCGGCTCGAACACGTACCCGGCCGCGATCATCTCCGCCTCGATCTCTTCGGTAATGAAAAA
CGGTTCGTCCTGGCCGTCCTGGTGCGGTTTCATGCTTGTTCCTCTTGGCGTTCATTCTCGGCGGCCGCCA
GGGCGTCGGCCTCGGTCAATGCGTCCTCACGGAAGGCACCGCGCCGCCTGGCCTCGGTGGGCGTCACTTC
CTCGCTGCGCTCAAGTGCGCGGTACAGGGTCGAGCGATGCACGCCAAGCAGTGCAGCCGCCTCTTTCACG
GTGCGGCCTTCCTGGTCGATCAGCTCGCGGGCGTGCGCGATCTGTGCCGGGGTGAGGGTAGGGCGGGGGC
CAAACTTCACGCCTCGGGCCTTGGCGGCCTCGCGCCCGCTCCGGGTGCGGTCGATGATTAGGGAACGCTC
GAACTCGGCAATGCCGGCGAACACGGTCAACACCATGCGGCCGGCCGGCGTGGTGGTGTCGGCCCACGGC
TCTGCCAGGCTACGCAGGCCCGCGCCGGCCTCCTGGATGCGCTCGGCAATGTCCAGTAGGTCGCGGGTGC
TGCGGGCCAGGCGGTCTAGCCTGGTCACTGTCACAACGTCGCCAGGGCGTAGGTGGTCAAGCATCCTGGC
CAGCTCCGGGCGGTCGCGCCTGGTGCCGGTGATCTTCTCGGAAAACAGCTTGGTGCAGCCGGCCGCGTGC
AGTTCGGCCCGTTGGTTGGTCAAGTCCTGGTCGTCGGTGCTGACGCGGGCATAGCCCAGCAGGCCAGCGG
CGGCGCTCTTGTTCATGGCGTAATGTCTCCGGTTCTAGTCGCAAGTATTCTACTTTATGCGACTAAAACA
CGCGACAAGAAAACGCCAGGAAAAGGGCAGGGCGGCAGCCTGTCGCGTAACTTAGGACTTGTGCGACATG
TCGTTTTCAGAAGACGGCTGCACTGAACGTCAGAAGCCGACTGCACTATAGCAGCGGAGGGGTTGGATCA
AAGTACTTTGATCCCGAGGGGAACCCTGTGGTTGGCATGCACATACAAATGGACGAACGGATAAACCTTT
TCACGCCCTTTTAAATATCCGATTATTCTAATAAACGCTCTTTTCTCTTAGGTTTACCCGCCAATATATC
CTGTCAAACACTGATAGTTTAAACTGGCAGACATACTGTCCCACAAATGAAGATGGAATCTGTAAAAGAA
AACGCGTGAAATAATGCGTCTGACAAAGGTTAGGTCGGCTGCCTTTAATCAATACCAAAGTGGTCCCTAC
CACGATGGAAAAACTGTGCAGTCGGTTTGGCTTTTTCTGACGAACAAATAAGATTCGTGGCCGACAGGTG
GGGGTCCACCATGTGAAGGCATCTTCAGACTCCAATAATGGAGCAATGACGTAAGGGCTTACGAAATAAG
TAAGGGTAGTTTGGGAAATGTCCACTCACCCGTCAGTCTATAAATACTTAGCCCCTCCCTCATTGTTAAG
GGAGCAAAATCTCAGAGAGATAGTCCTAGAGAGAGAAAGAGAGCAAGTAGCCTAGAAGTAGTCAAGGCGG
CGAAGTATTCAGGCACGTGGCCAGGAAGAAGAAAAGCCAAGACGACGAAAACAGGTAAGAGCTAAGCTTG
TTCACTGCCGTATAGGCAGCGAGACCAAGGTCTCAGTTTAAGAGCTATGCTGGAAACAGCATAGCAAGTT
TAAATAAGGCTAGTCCGTTATCAACTTGAAAAAGTGGCACCGAGTCGGTGCGGAGACCAAGGTCTCCCGC
GGTTCTATCTAGTTACGCGTTAAACCAACTAGAAGTTCACTGCCGTATAGGCAGGGATCCTTTCTCCATA
ATAATGTGTGAGTAGTTCCCAGATAAGGGAATTAGGGTTCCTATAGGGTTTCGCTCATGTGTTGAGCATA
TAAGAAACCCTTAGTATGTATTTGTATTTGTAAAATACTTCTATCAATAAAATTTCTAATTCCTAAAACC
AAAATCCAGTACTAAAATCCAGATCGGTACCGATTAGTTTGTCAAATAGTAGAGTTCATTTAAAATTCTT
CAGCCATATAGTTCTATTTTTAAGCTAGTCGACTTTTTTTTTCTTACTGAAAATTAATATTTTTTTCTTT
TTGAAATACTAATACATCTAAATTTAACAATTGCCAAAGTGATTTTTAATTAGCTTGCTGGCTAATCACA
ATAAAAATTACTCTCCTTTACTATATAAGTAAATTTTTATTGCTATATTTGTTATTATTATTATTATTAT
TAATATTTATTTTCTACAAATTTAATAATATTTTATTTTATATCATTTTAAAAAGATAAGTAATGAAATA
TTAAGAATTCGTTTATAATTCTTTTGCAGGTGGGTTTCTATTTGTAAGCTAATCTTTTTCAGTTATCCTT
TTTTTAAAATCTTTATTATTATTATAGCTATATCTTTTATCTTTTAAAATTAACATTATCTATTAAAGAT
AATTTCAATAAAAGAGTAAAAATTAATTTAGAGTTCTACTGTCTTCAAATTTCTATTTTAAAAAATACTT
TTAAAACTTGATGTATTTTTTACGTGGTTTTTCACTATGACTTAATTTCTGTTTTATTATAATATGTATA
AATATAAAAATAGATTTTCCATAACATATTATAAAAAATGTAAGGGGCATTTACGTAAATAGATAGACTT
AAAAGAGGCACCGAGTGAACCCTAATTCTCATCGTTGAGACTATAAAATGCCCATTATCCCATTCGCACA
GTCTCTTCATTACTTTTGCTGTTATTTCTCCTCAGCTGTGCCGCATATCGCCTAATTTTTCTTCTCTAAG
GTTTCATCATCTTCACCAATTTCTTTAATCTCGATTCAATTTTTTATGTTTGATCTGTTATTGTTCTGTC
ACTACATGTGTTTTTCAGTTGTTTTACTAGATGATTTTCACTGTCTTCTTGTTAGATCATACATATATTG
AAAATGTTTTGGATTGACTTTTTTGTATTGTGAATATCTGTTATTGTTTGATTGTTGTTCAGTATTTACA
CACCCGATCTGTGTTATGAGCTTGGTCATAACTATTTCTCTGTATGTAAATACAGATCTGTTAATGTTTG
TAATCAATTTTTCATATGCACTGTTGATATTGTTCTCTCTCCTGTCCTGTTATATGTTGATATGATTCGG
TTTTTGTATAACTTGAACTAAACACTAGTCCTAAATGTTTTTTTTACTATTTAAGATTTATATAATATGG
ATAGATTTTTTGAGTTCCTAGTCTCTGAAGAGGTTAAGCTTGCTGTAGTTGTTTACCAGTTGAGGTGCAA
TACTAAAAATCAATTCAATTACTGATATTTTTTGCTGTTTAGGTTTTTGACAAAGTACTTTAATTTGCTT
TATTGAACTAAAAACGTAGTCCTGAATTCATTGCAAGTGTGAAAGCTATAGTTCATTGTTTTTGTTGCAA
TTCTTGAAAAATTAATTGGTCAAGCTATAATGGATTTTACTTTTTCTGTTTTAATATTGAATTTGCTGAA
TTTATGAATGGGTTGCATGGTTTTTGAAATATGTTGTTGTGTGTTGTGTAAATGCAGTTTCTTAGTGTCT
CAACCTAGGATGGACCACTACCTCGACATCAGGCTCAGGCCAGACCCAGAGTTCCCACCAGCCCAGCTCA
TGTCCGTCCTCTTCGGCAAGCTCCACCAGGCCCTCGTGGCCCAGGGCGGCGACAGGATCGGCGTGTCCTT
CCCAGACCTCGACGAGTCCAGGTCCAGGCTCGGCGAGAGGCTCCGCATCCACGCCTCCGCCGACGACCTC
AGGGCCCTCCTCGCCAGGCCGTGGCTGGAGGGCCTCAGGGACCACCTCCAGTTCGGCGAGCCAGCCGTGG
TGCCACACCCAACCCCATACAGGCAAGTGTCCAGGGTGCAAGCCAAGTCCAACCCAGAGAGGCTCAGGAG
GAGGCTCATGAGGAGGCACGACCTCTCCGAGGAAGAGGCCAGGAAGCGCATCCCAGACACCGTGGCCAGG
GCCCTCGACCTCCCATTCGTGACCCTCAGGTCCCAGTCCACCGGCCAGCACTTCCGCCTCTTCATCAGGC
ACGGCCCACTCCAGGTGACCGCCGAGGAGGGCGGCTTTACCTGCTACGGCCTCTCCAAGGGCGGCTTCGT
GCCGTGGTTCGGCTCCGGCGCCACCAACTTCTCCCTCCTCAAGCAAGCCGGCGACGTGGAGGAGAACCCA
GGCCCAATGCCAGCCGCCAAGCGCGTCAAGCTGGACGGCGGAAAGCGCACCGCCGACGGATCCGAGTTCG
AGAGCCCTAAGAAAAAGAGAAAAGTGGACAAGAAGTACTCGATCGGCCTCGATATTGGGACTAACTCTGT
TGGCTGGGCCGTGATCACCGACGAGTACAAGGTGCCCTCAAAGAAGTTCAAGGTCCTGGGCAACACCGAT
CGGCATTCCATCAAGAAGAATCTCATTGGCGCTCTCCTGTTCGACAGCGGCGAGACGGCTGAGGCTACGC
GGCTCAAGCGCACCGCCCGCAGGCGGTACACGCGCAGGAAGAATCGCATCTGCTACCTGCAGGAGATTTT
CTCCAACGAGATGGCGAAGGTTGACGATTCTTTCTTCCACAGGCTGGAGGAGTCATTCCTCGTGGAGGAG
GATAAGAAGCACGAGCGGCATCCAATCTTCGGCAACATTGTCGACGAGGTTGCCTACCACGAGAAGTACC
CTACGATCTACCATCTGCGGAAGAAGCTCGTGGACTCCACAGATAAGGCGGACCTCCGCCTGATCTACCT
CGCTCTGGCCCACATGATTAAGTTCAGGGGCCATTTCCTGATCGAGGGGGATCTCAACCCGGACAATAGC
GATGTTGACAAGCTGTTCATCCAGCTCGTGCAGACGTACAACCAGCTCTTCGAGGAGAACCCCATTAATG
CGTCAGGCGTCGACGCGAAGGCTATCCTGTCCGCTAGGCTCTCGAAGTCTCGGAAGCTCGAGAACCTGAT
CGCCCAGCTGCCGGGCGAGAAGAAGAACGGCCTGTTCGGGAATCTCATTGCGCTCAGCCTGGGGCTCACG
CCCAACTTCAAGTCGAATTTCGATCTCGCTGAGGACGCCAAGCTGCAGCTCTCCAAGGACACATACGACG
ATGACCTGGATAACCTCCTGGCCCAGATCGGCGATCAGTACGCGGACCTGTTCCTCGCTGCCAAGAATCT
GTCGGACGCCATCCTCCTGTCTGATATTCTCAGGGTGAACACCGAGATTACGAAGGCTCCGCTCTCAGCC
TCCATGATCAAGCGCTACGACGAGCACCATCAGGATCTGACCCTCCTGAAGGCGCTGGTCAGGCAGCAGC
TCCCCGAGAAGTACAAGGAGATCTTCTTCGATCAGTCGAAGAACGGCTACGCTGGGTACATTGACGGCGG
GGCCTCTCAGGAGGAGTTCTACAAGTTCATCAAGCCGATTCTGGAGAAGATGGACGGCACGGAGGAGCTG
CTGGTGAAGCTCAAGCGCGAGGACCTCCTGAGGAAGCAGCGGACATTCGATAACGGCAGCATCCCACACC
AGATTCATCTCGGGGAGCTGCACGCTATCCTGAGGAGGCAGGAGGACTTCTACCCTTTCCTCAAGGATAA
CCGCGAGAAGATCGAGAAGATTCTGACTTTCAGGATCCCGTACTACGTCGGCCCACTCGCTAGGGGCAAC
TCCCGCTTCGCTTGGATGACCCGCAAGTCAGAGGAGACGATCACGCCGTGGAACTTCGAGGAGGTGGTCG
ACAAGGGCGCTAGCGCTCAGTCGTTCATCGAGAGGATGACGAATTTCGACAAGAACCTGCCAAATGAGAA
GGTGCTCCCTAAGCACTCGCTCCTGTACGAGTACTTCACAGTCTACAACGAGCTGACTAAGGTGAAGTAT
GTGACCGAGGGCATGAGGAAGCCGGCTTTCCTGTCTGGGGAGCAGAAGAAGGCCATCGTGGACCTCCTGT
TCAAGACCAACCGGAAGGTCACGGTTAAGCAGCTCAAGGAGGACTACTTCAAGAAGATTGAGTGCTTCGA
TTCGGTCGAGATCTCTGGCGTTGAGGACCGCTTCAACGCCTCCCTGGGGACCTACCACGATCTCCTGAAG
ATCATTAAGGATAAGGACTTCCTGGACAACGAGGAGAATGAGGATATCCTCGAGGACATTGTGCTGACAC
TCACTCTGTTCGAGGACCGGGAGATGATCGAGGAGCGCCTGAAGACTTACGCCCATCTCTTCGATGACAA
GGTCATGAAGCAGCTCAAGAGGAGGAGGTACACCGGCTGGGGGAGGCTGAGCAGGAAGCTCATCAACGGC
ATTCGGGACAAGCAGTCCGGGAAGACGATCCTCGACTTCCTGAAGAGCGATGGCTTCGCGAACCGCAATT
TCATGCAGCTGATTCACGATGACAGCCTCACATTCAAGGAGGATATCCAGAAGGCTCAGGTGAGCGGCCA
GGGGGACTCGCTGCACGAGCATATCGCGAACCTCGCTGGCTCGCCAGCTATCAAGAAGGGGATTCTGCAG
ACCGTGAAGGTTGTGGACGAGCTGGTGAAGGTCATGGGCAGGCACAAGCCTGAGAACATCGTCATTGAGA
TGGCCCGGGAGAATCAGACCACGCAGAAGGGCCAGAAGAACTCACGCGAGAGGATGAAGAGGATCGAGGA
GGGCATTAAGGAGCTGGGGTCCCAGATCCTCAAGGAGCACCCGGTGGAGAACACGCAGCTGCAGAATGAG
AAGCTCTACCTGTACTACCTCCAGAATGGCCGCGATATGTATGTGGACCAGGAGCTGGATATTAACAGGC
TCAGCGATTACGACGTCGATGCCATCGTTCCACAGTCATTCCTGAAGGATGACTCCATTGACAACAAGGT
CCTCACCAGGTCGGACAAGAACCGGGGCAAGTCTGATAATGTTCCTTCAGAGGAGGTCGTTAAGAAGATG
AAGAACTACTGGCGCCAGCTCCTGAATGCCAAGCTGATCACGCAGCGGAAGTTCGATAACCTCACAAAGG
CTGAGAGGGGCGGGCTCTCTGAGCTGGACAAGGCGGGCTTCATCAAGAGGCAGCTGGTCGAGACACGGCA
GATCACTAAGCACGTTGCGCAGATTCTCGACTCACGGATGAACACTAAGTACGATGAGAATGACAAGCTG
ATCCGCGAGGTGAAGGTCATCACCCTGAAGTCAAAGCTCGTCTCCGACTTCAGGAAGGATTTCCAGTTCT
ACAAGGTTCGGGAGATCAACAATTACCACCATGCCCATGACGCGTACCTGAACGCGGTGGTCGGCACAGC
TCTGATCAAGAAGTACCCAAAGCTCGAGAGCGAGTTCGTGTACGGGGACTACAAGGTTTACGATGTGAGG
AAGATGATCGCCAAGTCGGAGCAGGAGATTGGCAAGGCTACCGCCAAGTACTTCTTCTACTCTAACATTA
TGAATTTCTTCAAGACAGAGATCACTCTGGCCAATGGCGAGATCCGGAAGCGCCCCCTCATCGAGACGAA
CGGCGAGACGGGGGAGATCGTGTGGGACAAGGGCAGGGATTTCGCGACCGTCAGGAAGGTTCTCTCCATG
CCACAAGTGAATATCGTCAAGAAGACAGAGGTCCAGACTGGCGGGTTCTCTAAGGAGTCAATTCTGCCTA
AGCGGAACAGCGACAAGCTCATCGCCCGCAAGAAGGACTGGGATCCGAAGAAGTACGGCGGGTTCGACAG
CCCCACTGTGGCCTACTCGGTCCTGGTTGTGGCGAAGGTTGAGAAGGGCAAGTCCAAGAAGCTCAAGAGC
GTGAAGGAGCTGCTGGGGATCACGATTATGGAGCGCTCCAGCTTCGAGAAGAACCCGATCGATTTCCTGG
AGGCGAAGGGCTACAAGGAGGTGAAGAAGGACCTGATCATTAAGCTCCCCAAGTACTCACTCTTCGAGCT
GGAGAACGGCAGGAAGCGGATGCTGGCTTCCGCTGGCGAGCTGCAGAAGGGGAACGAGCTGGCTCTGCCG
TCCAAGTATGTGAACTTCCTCTACCTGGCCTCCCACTACGAGAAGCTCAAGGGCAGCCCCGAGGACAACG
AGCAGAAGCAGCTGTTCGTCGAGCAGCACAAGCATTACCTCGACGAGATCATTGAGCAGATTTCCGAGTT
CTCCAAGCGCGTGATCCTGGCCGACGCGAATCTGGATAAGGTCCTCTCCGCGTACAACAAGCACCGCGAC
AAGCCAATCAGGGAGCAGGCTGAGAATATCATTCATCTCTTCACCCTGACGAACCTCGGCGCCCCTGCTG
CTTTCAAGTACTTCGACACAACTATCGATCGCAAGAGGTACACAAGCACTAAGGAGGTCCTGGACGCGAC
CCTCATCCACCAGTCGATTACCGGCCTCTACGAGACGCGCATCGACCTGTCTCAGCTCGGGGGCGACGAA
TTCTCCGGGAGCGAGACGCCAGGCACCTCCGAGTCGGCCACCCCAGAATCTGCCACAGTGGTGTCCGGCC
AAAAGCAGGACCGCCAGGGCGGAGAACGCAGAAGGTCCCAGCTCGATAGGGATCAGTGTGCCTACTGCAA
GGAGAAGGGCCACTGGGCCAAAGACTGCCCGAAAAAGCCGCGCGGCCCACGCGGCCCAAGGCCACAAACA
TCCCTCCTTCCAAAGAAGAAGCGGAAGGTGGAGCTCAGCGGAGGATCTTCCGGAGGATCTAGCGGCTCCG
AGACACCAGGAACATCCGAAAGCGCTACACCAGAATCTAGCGGAGGCTCTTCCGGAGGATCTAGGCCTAC
CCTCAACATCGAGGATGAGTATCGCCTCCACGAAACCTCCAAAGAACCGGACGTGTCCCTCGGCAGCACA
TGGCTCAGCGACTTCCCACAAGCGTGGGCCGAAACCGGCGGCATGGGCCTCGCCGTCCGCCAAGCCCCAC
TCATTATCCCGCTGAAGGCGACCTCCACACCGGTGTCCATCAAGCAGTACCCGATGAGCCAAGAGGCGAG
GCTCGGGATTAAGCCGCACATTCAGCGCCTCCTCGATCAAGGCATTCTCGTGCCGTGCCAATCCCCGTGG
AATACACCACTCCTCCCGGTCAAAAAGCCGGGCACCAACGACTATCGCCCGGTCCAAGATCTCCGCGAGG
TCAACAAGCGCGTGGAAGACATCCACCCGACCGTCCCGAACCCGTATAATCTGCTCTCCGGGCTCCCACC
ATCCCACCAGTGGTATACAGTGCTGGACCTCAAAGACGCCTTCTTCTGTCTCCGCCTCCACCCAACAAGC
CAGCCGCTCTTCGCCTTCGAGTGGCGCGACCCGGAGATGGGCATCTCCGGCCAACTGACATGGACACGCC
TCCCGCAAGGCTTCAAGAACAGCCCGACACTCTTCAACGAGGCGCTCCATAGGGACCTCGCGGATTTTCG
CATCCAGCATCCGGACCTCATCCTCCTCCAGTATGCCGATGATCTCCTCCTCGCCGCGACCTCCGAGCTG
GATTGTCAACAAGGCACACGCGCGCTCCTCCAAACACTCGGGAACCTCGGCTATCGCGCGTCCGCGAAAA
AGGCCCAAATCTGCCAGAAGCAAGTGAAGTACCTCGGGTATCTGCTCAAGGAAGGCCAACGCTGGCTCAC
CGAAGCGCGCAAAGAAACAGTGATGGGGCAACCGACACCGAAAACACCACGCCAGCTGCGCGAGTTTCTC
GGCAAAGCCGGCTTCTGTCGCCTCTTCATCCCGGGCTTTGCCGAGATGGCCGCGCCACTCTACCCACTCA
CCAAGCCGGGCACACTGTTTAACTGGGGGCCGGATCAGCAGAAAGCCTACCAAGAGATCAAACAAGCGCT
CCTCACCGCCCCAGCGCTCGGGCTCCCAGATCTCACAAAGCCGTTCGAGCTGTTCGTCGATGAGAAGCAA
GGCTACGCGAAGGGCGTGCTCACACAGAAGCTCGGCCCGTGGAGGAGGCCAGTGGCCTATCTCTCCAAAA
AACTCGATCCAGTGGCCGCCGGCTGGCCACCGTGTCTGCGCATGGTCGCCGCGATTGCCGTGCTCACAAA
GGATGCCGGCAAACTCACAATGGGCCAGCCGCTGGTGATCCTCGCGCCACATGCCGTGGAAGCCCTCGTC
AAACAGCCGCCGGATAGGTGGCTCTCCAATGCGCGCATGACCCATTACCAAGCGCTCCTCCTCGACACCG
ATCGCGTCCAGTTCGGCCCAGTGGTCGCCCTCAATCCGGCGACACTGCTGCCACTCCCAGAGGAGGGCCT
CCAACACAACTGTCTGGATATTCTCGCGGAAGCGCATGGCACAAGGCCAGACCTCACAGATCAACCGCTC
AGCGGCGGCAGCAAAAGGACCGCCGATTCCCAACATTCCACCCCACCAAAAACCAAGAGGAAGGTGGGCT
CTGGCCCAAAGAAGAAGAGGAAGGTCTGAGAGCTCAGAGCTTTCGTTCGTATCATCGGTTTCGACAACGT
TCGTCAAGTTCAATGCATCAGTTTCATTGCGCACACACCAGAATCCTACTGAGTTTGAGTATTATGGCAT
TGGGAAAACTGTTTTTCTTGTACCATTTGTTGTGCTTGTAATTTACTGTGTTTTTTATTCGGTTTTCGCT
ATCGAACTGTGAAATGGAAATGGATGGAGAAGAGTTAATGAATGATATGGTCCTTTTGTTCATTCTCAAA
TTAATATTATTTGTTTTTTCTCTTATTTGTTGTGTGTTGAATTTGAAATTATAAGAGATATGCAAACATT
TTGTTTTGAGTAAAAATGTGTCAAATCGTGGCCTCTAATGACCGAAGTTAATATGAGGAGTAAAACACTT
GTAGTTGTACCATTATGCTTATTCACTAGGCAACAAATATATTTTCAGACCTAGAAAAGCTGCAAATGTT
ACTGAATACAAGTATGTCCTCTTGTGTTTTAGACATTTATGAACTTTCCTTTATGTAATTTTCCAGAATC
CTTGTCAGATTCTAATCATTGCTTTATAATTATAGTTATACTCATGGATTTGTAGTTGAGTATGAAAATA
TTTTTTAATGCATTTTATGACTTGCCAATTGATTGACAACGAATTCGTAATCATGTCATAGCTGTTTCCT
GTGTGAAATTGTTATCCGCTCACAATTCCACACAACATACGAGCCGGAAGCATAAAGTGTAAAGCCTGGG
GTGCCTAATGAGTGAGCTAACTCACATTAATTGCGTTGCGCTCACTGCCCGCTTTCCAGTCGGGAAACCT
GTCGTGCCAGCTGCATTAATGAATCGGCCAACGCGCGGGGAGAGGCGGTTTGCGTATTGGCTAGAGCAGC
TTGCCAACATGGTGGAGCACGACACTCTCGTCTACTCCAAGAATATCAAAGATACAGTCTCAGAAGACCA
AAGGGCTATTGAGACTTTTCAACAAAGGGTAATATCGGGAAACCTCCTCGGATTCCATTGCCCAGCTATC
TGTCACTTCATCAAAAGGACAGTAGAAAAGGAAGGTGGCACCTACAAATGCCATCATTGCGATAAAGGAA
AGGCTATCGTTCAAGATGCCTCTGCCGACAGTGGTCCCAAAGATGGACCCCCACCCACGAGGAGCATCGT
GGAAAAAGAAGACGTTCCAACCACGTCTTCAAAGCAAGTGGATTGATGTGAACATGGTGGAGCACGACAC
TCTCGTCTACTCCAAGAATATCAAAGATACAGTCTCAGAAGACCAAAGGGCTATTGAGACTTTTCAACAA
AGGGTAATATCGGGAAACCTCCTCGGATTCCATTGCCCAGCTATCTGTCACTTCATCAAAAGGACAGTAG
AAAAGGAAGGTGGCACCTACAAATGCCATCATTGCGATAAAGGAAAGGCTATCGTTCAAGATGCCTCTGC
CGACAGTGGTCCCAAAGATGGACCCCCACCCACGAGGAGCATCGTGGAAAAAGAAGACGTTCCAACCACG
TCTTCAAAGCAAGTGGATTGATGTGATATCTCCACTGACGTAAGGGATGACGCACAATCCCACTATCCTT
CGCAAGACCCTTCCTCTATATAAGGAAGTTCATTTCATTTGGAGAGGACACGCTGAAATCACCAGTCTCT
CTCTACAAATCTATCTCTCTCGAGCTTTCGCAGATCCGGGGGGCAATGAGATATGAAAAAGCCTGAACTC
ACCGCGACGTCTGTCGAGAAGTTTCTGATCGAAAAGTTCGACAGCGTCTCCGACCTGATGCAGCTCTCGG
AGGGCGAAGAATCTCGTGCTTTCAGCTTCGATGTAGGAGGGCGTGGATATGTCCTGCGGGTAAATAGCTG
CGCCGATGGTTTCTACAAAGATCGTTATGTTTATCGGCACTTTGCATCGGCCGCGCTCCCGATTCCGGAA
GTGCTTGACATTGGGGAGTTTAGCGAGAGCCTGACCTATTGCATCTCCCGCCGTTCACAGGGTGTCACGT
TGCAAGACCTGCCTGAAACCGAACTGCCCGCTGTTCTACAACCGGTCGCGGAGGCTATGGATGCGATCGC
TGCGGCCGATCTTAGCCAGACGAGCGGGTTCGGCCCATTCGGACCGCAAGGAATCGGTCAATACACTACA
TGGCGTGATTTCATATGCGCGATTGCTGATCCCCATGTGTATCACTGGCAAACTGTGATGGACGACACCG
TCAGTGCGTCCGTCGCGCAGGCTCTCGATGAGCTGATGCTTTGGGCCGAGGACTGCCCCGAAGTCCGGCA
CCTCGTGCACGCGGATTTCGGCTCCAACAATGTCCTGACGGACAATGGCCGCATAACAGCGGTCATTGAC
TGGAGCGAGGCGATGTTCGGGGATTCCCAATACGAGGTCGCCAACATCTTCTTCTGGAGGCCGTGGTTGG
CTTGTATGGAGCAGCAGACGCGCTACTTCGAGCGGAGGCATCCGGAGCTTGCAGGATCGCCACGACTCCG
GGCGTATATGCTCCGCATTGGTCTTGACCAACTCTATCAGAGCTTGGTTGACGGCAATTTCGATGATGCA
GCTTGGGCGCAGGGTCGATGCGACGCAATCGTCCGATCCGGAGCCGGGACTGTCGGGCGTACACAAATCG
CCCGCAGAAGCGCGGCCGTCTGGACCGATGGCTGTGTAGAAGTACTCGCCGATAGTGGAAACCGACGCCC
CAGCACTCGTCCGAGGGCAAAGAAATAGAGTAGATGCCGACCGGGATCTGTCGATCGACAAGCTCGAGTT
TCTCCATAATAATGTGTGAGTAGTTCCCAGATAAGGGAATTAGGGTTCCTATAGGGTTTCGCTCATGTGT
TGAGCATATAAGAAACCCTTAGTATGTATTTGTATTTGTAAAATACTTCTATCAATAAAATTTCTAATTC
CTAAAACCAAAATCCAGTACTAAAATCCAGATCCCCCGAATTAATTCGGCGTTAATTCAGTACATTAAAA
ACGTCCGCAATGTGTTATTAAGTTGTCTAAGCGTCAATTTGTTTACACCACAATATATCCTGCCACCAGC
CAGCCAACAGCTCCCCGACCGGCAGCTCGGCACAAAATCACCACTCGATACAGGCAGCCCATCAGTCCGG
GACGGCGTCAGCGGGAGAGCCGTTGTAAGGCGGCAGACTTTGCTCATGTTACCGATGCTATTCGGAAGAA
CGGCAACTAAGCTGCCGGGTTTGAAACACGGATGATCTCGCGGAGGGTAGCATGTTGATTGTAACGATGA
CAGAGCGTTGCTGCCTGTGATCACCGCGGTTTCAAAATCGGCTCCGTCGATACTATGTTATACGCCAACT
TTGAAAACAACTTTGAAAAAGCTGTTTTCTGGTATTTAAGGTTTTAGAATGCAAGGAACAGTGAATTGGA
GTTCGTCTTGTTATAATTAGCTTCTTGGGGTATCTTTAAATACTGTAGAAAAGAGGAAGGAAATAATAAA
TGGCTAAAATGAGAATATCACCGGAATTGAAAAAACTGATCGAAAAATACCGCTGCGTAAAAGATACGGA
AGGAATGTCTCCTGCTAAGGTATATAAGCTGGTGGGAGAAAATGAAAACCTATATTTAAAAATGACGGAC
AGCCGGTATAAAGGGACCACCTATGATGTGGAACGGGAAAAGGACATGATGCTATGGCTGGAAGGAAAGC
TGCCTGTTCCAAAGGTCCTGCACTTTGAACGGCATGATGGCTGGAGCAATCTGCTCATGAGTGAGGCCGA
TGGCGTCCTTTGCTCGGAAGAGTATGAAGATGAACAAAGCCCTGAAAAGATTATCGAGCTGTATGCGGAG
TGCATCAGGCTCTTTCACTCCATCGACATATCGGATTGTCCCTATACGAATAGCTTAGACAGCCGCTTAG
CCGAATTGGATTACTTACTGAATAACGATCTGGCCGATGTGGATTGCGAAAACTGGGAAGAAGACACTCC
ATTTAAAGATCCGCGCGAGCTGTATGATTTTTTAAAGACGGAAAAGCCCGAAGAGGAACTTGTCTTTTCC
CACGGCGACCTGGGAGACAGCAACATCTTTGTGAAAGATGGCAAAGTAAGTGGCTTTATTGATCTTGGGA
GAAGCGGCAGGGCGGACAAGTGGTATGACATTGCCTTCTGCGTCCGGTCGATCAGGGAGGATATCGGGGA
AGAACAGTATGTCGAGCTATTTTTTGACTTACTGGGGATCAAGCCTGATTGGGAGAAAATAAAATATTAT
ATTTTACTGGATGAATTGTTTTAGTACCTAGAATGCATGACCAAAATCCCTTAACGTGAGTTTTCGTTCC
ACTGAGCGTCAGACCCCGTAGAAAAGATCAAAGGATCTT
